Addgene plasmid #63950: pST50Trc1-DHFRSTR
Purpose: (Empty Backbone) Position 1 transfer plasmid for pST44 polycistronic plasmid suite; C-term single tag; contains DHFR gene in BamHI-NgoMIV cassette as positive control
Depositing lab: Song Tan. Depositing organization: Pennsylvania State University. Publication: The pST44 polycistronic expression system for producing protein complexes in Escherichia coli. Tan S, Kern RC, Selleck W. Protein Expr Purif. 2005 Apr;40(2):385-95. 10.1016/j.pep.2004.12.002 PubMed 15766881.
Backbone
  Vector backbone: pST50Trc
  Vector type: Bacterial Expression
  Tag / fusion protein: Strep II (STR) (C terminal on backbone)
Growth in bacteria
  Bacterial resistance: Ampicillin, 100 μg/mL
  Growth temperature: 37°C
  Growth strain: DH5alpha
  Copy number: Unknown
Gene/Insert
  Gene/Insert name: None
  Tag / fusion protein: Strep II (STR) (C terminal on backbone)
Terms and licenses: Academic/Nonprofit Terms; Industry Terms: Not Available to Industry
Depositor comments: Replace DHFR with GOI using BamHI/NgoMIV; Clone out cassette using XbaI/BamHI
How to cite: pST50Trc1-DHFRSTR was a gift from Song Tan (Addgene plasmid # 63950 ; http://n2t.net/addgene:63950 ; RRID:Addgene_63950)
