[The description below was written by a language model from this plasmid's Addgene catalogue record and pLannotate feature annotations shown in this document.]
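Description:
pST50Trc1-DHFRSTR is a small (about 3.3 kb) bacterial expression plasmid built on the pST50Trc backbone. It serves as the position 1 transfer plasmid of the pST44 polycistronic suite, a system for co-expressing the subunits of protein complexes in Escherichia coli. It is propagated in E. coli under ampicillin selection, with a TEM-type beta-lactamase gene driven by its own promoter and followed by an fd terminator. Replication depends on a ColE1/pMB1-family origin. The annotated bom site, rop gene and an mbeC fragment point to a pBR322-like replicon, although the record lists copy number as unknown.

The expression cassette consists of a T7 promoter and the efficient ribosome binding site from phage T7 gene 10, followed by an open reading frame and a T7 terminator, so transcription requires a host that supplies T7 RNA polymerase. In this version the reading frame holds E. coli folA, encoding dihydrofolate reductase, placed as a BamHI–NgoMIV cassette to act as a positive control for expression. It sits upstream of a backbone-encoded Strep-tag II, which gives a C-terminal single tag for affinity capture on Strep-Tactin resin. A short fragment annotated as a T7 gene 10-derived sequence lies between the tag and the terminator and is probably residual vector sequence rather than a functional fusion partner.

The plasmid is catalogued as an empty backbone. Users replace DHFR with their gene of interest using BamHI and NgoMIV, then excise the resulting translation cassette with XbaI and BamHI for transfer into the first position of a pST44 polycistronic vector.
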