Features (pLannotate 1.2.2; 13 found; start..end, strand, type, name):
     27..45      +  promoter       T7 promoter: promoter for bacteriophage T7 RNA polymerase
    113..135     +  RBS            RBS: efficient ribosome binding site from bacteriophage T7 gene 10 (Olins and Rangwala, 1989)
    152..625     +  CDS            folA: DYR_ECOLI - Also known as tmrA. Experimental evidence at protein level: Swiss-Prot protein existence level 1. Key enzyme in folate metabolism. Catalyzes an essential reaction for de novo glycine and purine synthesis, and for DNA precursor synthesis. From Escherichia coli (strain K12).
    638..660     +  CDS            Strep-Tag II (fragment): peptide that binds Strep-Tactin®, an engineered form of streptavidin
    714..763     +  CDS            SET1 (fragment): solubility-enhancement tag derived from T7 phage gene 10B
    771..818     +  terminator     T7 terminator: transcription terminator for bacteriophage T7 RNA polymerase
    883..974     +  promoter       AmpR promoter: bla
    975..1832    +  CDS            bla: BLAT_ECOLX - Experimental evidence at protein level: Swiss-Prot protein existence level 1. TEM-type are the most prevalent beta-lactamases in enterobacteria; they hydrolyze the beta-lactam bond in susceptible beta-lactam antibiotics, thus conferring resistance to penicillins and cephalosporins. TEM-3 and TEM-4 are capable of hydrolyzing cefotaxime and ceftazidime. TEM-5 is capable of hydrolyzing ceftazidime. TEM-6 is capable of hydrolyzing ceftazidime and aztreonam. TEM-8/CAZ-2, TEM- 16/CAZ-7 and TEM-24/CAZ-6 are markedly active against ceftazidime. IRT- 4 shows resistance to beta-lactamase in
   1839..1878    +  terminator     fd terminator: central terminator from bacteriophage fd (Otsuka and Kunisawa, 1982)
   1909..2497    +  rep_origin     ori: high-copy-number ColE1/pMB1/pBR322/pUC origin of replication
   2683..2822    -  misc_feature   bom: basis of mobility region from pBR322
   2924..3115    -  CDS            rop: Rop protein, which maintains plasmids at low copy number; rop
   3155..3265    +  CDS            mbeC (fragment): MBEC_ECOLX - Experimental evidence at protein level: Swiss-Prot protein existence level 1. Required for efficient mobilization of ColE1 plasmid and is thus essential to promote the specific transfer of the plasmid during conjugation. Probably functions by inducing DNA bending, helping the MbeA relaxase to melt the DNA around the nic site and cleave the phosphodiester bond. Binds specifically double-stranded DNA (dsDNA) containing the ColE1 oriT but does not recognize the inverted repeat (IR). From Escherichia coli.
>Addgene plasmid #63950 | pST50Trc1-DHFRSTR | depositor full sequence | sequence record 177356 | Full Sequence
GGCACCATGCATCGATCCCGCGAAATTAATACGACTCACTATAGGGAGACCACAACGGTTTCCCTCCGGC
TCCGGAGAGCTCCAATTGGAATTCGCTAGCTCTAGAAATAATTTTGTTTAACTTTAAGAAGGAGATATAC
ATATGGGATCCATCAGTCTGATTGCGGCGCTAGCGGTAGATCGCGTTATCGGCATGGAAAACGCCATGCC
ATGGAACCTGCCTGCCGATCTCGCCTGGTTTAAACGCAACACCTTAAATAAACCCGTGATTATGGGGCGC
CATACCTGGGAATCAATCGGTAGGCCTTTGCCCGGCCGCAAAAATATTATCCTCAGCAGTCAACCCGGGA
CCGATGATCGGGTTACCTGGGTTAAATCGGTCGACGAAGCCATCGCGGCGTGTGGTGACGTACCAGAAAT
CATGGTGATTGGCGGCGGACGCGTTTATGAACAGTTCTTGCCAAAAGCGCAAAAACTGTATCTGACGCAT
ATCGATGCAGAAGTGGAAGGCGACACCCATTTTCCGGATTACGAGCCGGATGACTGGGAATCGGTATTCA
GCGAATTCCACGATGCTGATGCGCAGAACTCGCATAGCTATTGTTTCGAAATCCTCGAGCGTCGTGCCGG
CAGCGCTTGGAGCCACCCGCAGTTCGAAAAATAATGTACAAGATCCAGATCTAAGCTTGGTACCACGCGT
GCGCGCTGATCCGGCTGCTAACAAAGCCCGAAAGGAAGCTGAGTTGGCTGCTGCCACCGCTGAGCAATAA
CTAGCATAACCCCTTGGGGCCTCTAAACGGGTCTTGAGGGGTTTTTTGCTGAAAGGAGGAACTATATCGG
GATTAGCCCGCCTAATGAGCGGGCTTTTTTTTAATTCCCCTATTTGTTTATTTTTCTAAATACATTCAAA
TATGTATCCGCTCATGAGACAATAACCCTGATAAATGCTTCAATAATATTGAAAAAGGAAGAGTATGAGT
ATTCAACATTTCCGTGTCGCCCTTATTCCCTTTTTTGCGGCATTTTGCCTTCCTGTTTTTGCTCACCCAG
AAACGCTCGTGAAAGTAAAAGACGCAGAGGACCAATTGGGGGCACGAGTGGGATACATAGAACTGGACTT
GAATAGCGGTAAAATCCTTGAGAGTTTTCGCCCTGAAGAGCGTTTTCCAATGATGAGCACTTTCAAAGTT
CTGCTATGTGGAGCAGTATTATCCCGTGTAGATGCGGGGCAAGAGCAACTCGGACGACGAATACACTATT
CGCAGAATGACTTGGTTGAATACTCCCCAGTGACAGAAAAGCACCTTACGGACGGAATGACGGTAAGAGA
ATTATGTAGTGCCGCCATAACGATGAGTGATAACACTGCGGCGAACTTACTTCTGACAACCATCGGTGGA
CCGAAGGAATTAACCGCTTTTTTGCACAATATGGGAGACCATGTAACTCGCCTTGACCGTTGGGAACCAG
AACTGAATGAAGCCATACCAAACGACGAGCGAGACACCACAATGCCTGCGGCAATGGCAACAACATTACG
CAAACTATTAACTGGCGAACTACTTACTCTGGCTTCACGGCAACAATTAATAGACTGGCTTGAAGCGGAT
AAAGTTGCAGGACCACTACTGCGTTCGGCACTTCCTGCTGGCTGGTTTATTGCTGATAAATCTGGGGCAG
GAGAGCGTGGTTCACGGGGTATCATTGCCGCACTTGGACCAGATGGTAAGCCTTCCCGTATCGTAGTTAT
CTACACGACGGGTAGTCAGGCAACTATGGACGAACGAAATAGACAGATTGCTGAAATAGGGGCTTCACTG
ATTAAGCATTGGTAAACCGATACAATTAAAGGCTCCTTTTGGAGCCTTTTTTTTTGGACGGACCGGTAGA
AAAGATCAAAGGATCTTCTTGAGATCCTTTTTTTCTGCGCGTAATCTGCTGCTTGCAAACAAAAAAACCA
CCGCTACCAGCGGTGGTTTGTTTGCCGGATCAAGAGCTACCAACTCTTTTTCCGAAGGTAACTGGCTTCA
GCAGAGCGCAGATACCAAATACTGTCCTTCTAGTGTAGCCGTAGTTAGGCCACCACTTCAAGAACTCTGT
AGCACCGCCTACATACCTCGCTCTGCTAATCCTGTTACCAGTGGCTGCTGCCAGTGGCGATAAGTCGTGT
CTTACCGGGTTGGACTCAAGACGATAGTTACCGGATAAGGCGCAGCGGTCGGGCTGAACGGGGGGTTCGT
GCACACAGCCCAGCTTGGAGCGAACGACCTACACCGAACTGAGATACCTACAGCGTGAGCTATGAGAAAG
CGCCACGCTTCCCGAAGGGAGAAAGGCGGACAGGTATCCGGTAAGCGGCAGGGTCGGAACAGGAGAGCGC
ACGAGGGAGCTTCCAGGGGGAAACGCCTGGTATCTTTATAGTCCTGTCGGGTTTCGCCACCTCTGACTTG
AGCGTCGATTTTTGTGATGCTCGTCAGGGGGGCGGAGCCTATGGAAAAACGCCAGCAACGCGGCCTTTTT
ACGGTTCCTGGCCTTTTGCTGGCCTTTTGCTCACATGTTCTTTCCTGCGTTATCCCCTGATTCTGTGGAT
AACCGTATTACCGCCTTTGAGTGAGCTGATACCGCTCGCCGCAGCCGAACGACCGAGCGCAGCGAGTCAG
TGAGCGAGGAAGCGGAAGAGCGCCTGATGCGGTATTTTCTCCTTACGCATCTGTGCGGTATTTCACACCG
CAATGGTGCACTCTCAGTACAATCTGCTCTGATGCCGCATAGTTAAGCCAGTATACACTCCGCTATCGCT
ACGTGACTGGGTCATGGCTGCGCCCCGACACCCGCCAACACCCGCTGACGCGCCCTGACGGGCTTGTCTG
CTCCCGGCATCCGCTTACAGACAAGCTGTGACCGTCTCCGGGAGCTGCATGTGTCAGAGGTTTTCACCGT
CATCACCGAAACGCGCGAGGCAGCTGCGGTAAAGCTCATCAGCGTGGTCGTGAAGCGATTCACAGATGTC
TGCCTGTTCATCCGCGTCCAGCTCGTTGAGTTTCTCCAGAAGCGTTAATGTCTGGCTTCTGATAAAGCGG
GCCATGTTAAGGGCGGTTTTTTCCTGTTTGGTCACTGATGCCTCCGTGTAAGGGGGATTTCTGTTCATGG
GGTAATGATACCGATGAAACGAGAGAGGATGCTCACGATACGGGTTACTGATGATGAACATGCCCGGTTA
CTGGAACGTTGTGAGGGTAAACAACTGGCGGTATGGATGCGGCGGGACCAGAGAAAAATCACTCAGGGTC
AATGCCAGCGCTTCGTTAATACAGATGTAGGTGTT
