>Addgene plasmid #63950 | pST50Trc1-DHFRSTR | addgene partial sequence | sequence record 132898 | T7 5'-TAATACGACTCACTATAGGG-3'
ATTGGAATTCGCTAGCTCTAGAAATAATTTTGTTTAACTTTAAGAAGGAGATATACATATGGGATCCATC
AGTCTGATTGCGGCGCTAGCGGTAGATCGCGTTATCGGCATGGAAAACGCCATGCCATGGAACCTGCCTG
CCGATCTCGCCTGGTTTAAACGCAACACCTTAAATAAACCCGTGATTATGGGGCGCCATACCTGGGAATC
AATCGGTAGGCCTTTGCCCGGCCGCAAAAATATTATCCTCAGCAGTCAACCCGGGACCGATGATCGGGTT
ACCTGGGTTAAATCGGTCGACGAAGCCATCGCGGCGTGTGGTGACGTACCAGAAATCATGGTGATTGGCG
GCGGACGCGTTTATGAACAGTTCTTGCCAAAAGCGCAAAAACTGTATCTGACGCATATCGATGCAGAAGT
GGAAGGCGACACCCATTTTCCGGATTACGAGCCGGATGACTGGGAATCGGTATTCAGCGAATTCCACGAT
GCTGATGCGCAGAACTCGCATAGCTATTGTTTCGAAATCCTCGAGCGTCGTGCCGGCAGCGCTTGGAGCC
ACCCGCAGTTCGAAAAATAATGTACAAGATCCAGATCTAAGCTTGGTACCACGCGTGCGCGCTGATCCGG
CTGCTAACAAAGCCCGAAAGGAAGCTGAGTTGGCTGCTGCCACCGCTGAGCAATAACTAGCATAACCCCT
TGGGGCCTCTAAACGGGTCTTGAGGGGTTTTTTGCTGAAAGGAGGAACTATATCGGGATTAGCCCGCCTA
ATGAGCGGGCTTTTTTTTAATTCCCCTATTTGTTTATTTTTCTAAATACATTCAAATATGTATCCGCTCA
TGAGACAATAACCCTGATAAATGCTTCAATAATATTGA
